Addgene plasmid #105845: pBad-HPII TAG568
Purpose: expresses E. coli HPII catalase with TAG stop codon at site 568 and N-terminal 6x his tag
Depositing lab: Ryan Mehl. Depositing organization: Oregon State University. Publication: Chemical Biology & Biochemistry Laboratory : Using Genetic Code Expansion Manual. Mehl R, van Zee K, Kean K. 2020.
Backbone
  Vector backbone: pBad
  Backbone manufacturer: Invitrogen
  Backbone size w/o insert (bp): 4100
  Total vector size (bp): 6476
  Vector type: Bacterial Expression
Growth in bacteria
  Bacterial resistance: Ampicillin, 100 μg/mL
  Growth temperature: 37°C
  Growth strain: DH5alpha
  Copy number: Low Copy
Gene/Insert
  Gene/Insert name: hydroperoxidase II catalase (alt name: HPII)
  Species: E. coli
  Insert size (bp): 2376
  Mutation: TAG stop codon at site 568
  Promoter: pBad/arabinose
  Tag / fusion protein: 6x his tag (N terminal on backbone)
  Cloning method: Restriction Enzyme; 5′ cloning site XhoI (not destroyed); 3′ cloning site KpnI (not destroyed)
  Sequencing primers: 5′ ATGCCATAGCATTTTTATCC; 3′ GATTTAATCTGTATCAGG
Terms and licenses: Academic/Nonprofit Terms; Industry Terms: Not Available to Industry
Depositor comments: Please visit https://openlibrary-repo.ecampusontario.ca/jspui/handle/123456789/838 for Chemical Biology & Biochemistry Laboratory Using Genetic Code Expansion Manual.
How to cite: pBad-HPII TAG568 was a gift from Ryan Mehl (Addgene plasmid # 105845 ; http://n2t.net/addgene:105845 ; RRID:Addgene_105845)
