[The description below was written by a language model from this plasmid's Addgene catalogue record and pLannotate feature annotations shown in this document.]
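Description:
pBad-HPII TAG568 is a bacterial expression plasmid built on the Invitrogen pBad backbone for arabinose-inducible production of E. coli hydroperoxidase II catalase (HPII, the katE gene product) carrying an amber TAG stop codon at site 568. The catalogue lists a total size of 6,476 bp, while the sequenced record that was annotated is slightly shorter at 6,354 nt; the feature set nonetheless appears to cover a complete plasmid. Propagation in E. coli relies on a ColE1/pMB1-family origin, accompanied by the pBR322 bom region and only a fragment of rop. The repository lists the plasmid as low copy. Selection is by ampicillin through the β-lactamase gene under its own promoter.

The katE open reading frame, cloned between XhoI and KpnI sites, sits downstream of the araBAD promoter, and the divergently transcribed araC regulator on the same plasmid makes expression dependent on L-arabinose. An N-terminal leader supplied by the backbone provides the 6xHis tag for affinity purification (detected in the annotation as a fragment of a composite His-containing tag), followed by the T7 gene 10 leader, which promotes efficient translation, and the Xpress epitope with its enterokinase cleavage site. Transcription ends at the rrnB T1 and T2 terminators.

Because of the in-frame TAG codon, translation ordinarily terminates at position 568, giving a truncated product. Full-length catalase would require amber suppression, typically by an orthogonal tRNA/aminoacyl-tRNA synthetase pair supplied from another plasmid, which this construct does not encode. The associated publication is a teaching laboratory manual on genetic code expansion, consistent with use for site-specific incorporation of noncanonical amino acids into HPII.
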