Features (pLannotate 1.2.2; 14 found; start..end, strand, type, name):
     19..303     +  promoter       araBAD promoter: araBAD; promoter of the L-arabinose operon of E. coli; the araC regulatory gene is transcribed in the opposite direction (Guzman et al., 1995)
    349..369     +  CDS            capTEV™ (fragment): composite tag for in vivo biotinylation, TEV protease cleavage, and 6xHis tagging
    370..402     +  CDS            T7 tag (gene 10 leader): leader peptide from bacteriophage T7 gene 10 promotes efficient translation in E. coli
    406..429     +  CDS            Xpress™ tag: Xpress™ epitope tag, including an enterokinase recognition and cleavage site
    454..2709    +  CDS            katE: CATE_ECOLI - Experimental evidence at protein level: Swiss-Prot protein existence level 1. Decomposes hydrogen peroxide into water and oxygen; serves to protect cells from the toxic effects of hydrogen peroxide. From Escherichia coli (strain K12).
   2824..2939    +  ncRNA          5S rRNA: Accession: RF00001 - 5S ribosomal RNA
   2943..3029    +  terminator     rrnB T1 terminator: Escherichia coli rrnB; transcription terminator T1 from the E. coli rrnB gene
   3121..3148    +  terminator     rrnB T2 terminator: transcription terminator T2 from the E. coli rrnB gene
   3167..3258    +  promoter       AmpR promoter: bla
   3259..4119    +  CDS            AmpR: β-lactamase; bla; confers resistance to ampicillin, carbenicillin, and related antibiotics
   4290..4878    +  rep_origin     ori: high-copy-number ColE1/pMB1/pBR322/pUC origin of replication
   5064..5204    -  misc_feature   bom: basis of mobility region from pBR322
   5306..5346    -  CDS            rop (fragment): Rop protein, which maintains plasmids at low copy number; rop
   5468..6346    -  CDS            araC: L-arabinose regulatory protein; araC
>Addgene plasmid #105845 | pBad-HPII TAG568 | addgene full sequence | sequence record 205540 | Addgene NGS Result
TACTCCCGCCATTCAGAGAAGAAACCAATTGTCCATATTGCATCAGACATTGCCGTCACTGCGTCTTTTA
CTGGCTCTTCTCGCTAACCAAACCGGTAACCCCGCTTATTAAAAGCATTCTGTAACAAAGCGGGACCAAA
GCCATGACAAAAACGCGTAACAAAAGTGTCTATAATCACGGCAGAAAAGTCCACATTGATTATTTGCACG
GCGTCACACTTTGCTATGCCATAGCATTTTTATCCATAAGATTAGCGGATCCTACCTGACGCTTTTTATC
GCAACTCTCTACTGTTTCTCCATACCCGTTTTTTGGGCTAACAGGAGGAATTAACCATGGGGGGTTCTCA
TCATCATCATCATCATGGTATGGCTAGCATGACTGGTGGACAGCAAATGGGTCGGGATCTGTACGACGAT
GACGATAAGGATCGATGGGGATCCGAGCTCGAGTCGCAACATAACGAAAAGAACCCACATCAGCACCAGT
CACCACTACACGATTCCAGCGAAGCGAAACCGGGGATGGACTCACTGGCACCTGAGGACGGCTCTCATCG
TCCAGCGGCTGAACCAACACCGCCAGGTGCACAACCTACCGCCCCAGGGAGCCTGAAAGCCCCTGATACG
CGTAACGAAAAACTTAATTCTCTGGAAGACGTACGCAAAGGCAGTGAAAATTATGCGCTGACCACTAATC
AGGGCGTGCGCATCGCCGACGATCAAAACTCACTGCGTGCCGGTAGCCGTGGTCCAACGCTGCTGGAAGA
TTTTATTCTGCGCGAGAAAATCACCCACTTTGACCATGAGCGCATTCCGGAACGTATTGTTCATGCACGC
GGATCAGCCGCTCACGGTTATTTCCAGCCATATAAAAGCTTAAGCGATATTACCAAAGCGGATTTCCTCT
CAGATCCGAACAAAATCACCCCAGTATTTGTACGTTTCTCTACCGTTCAGGGTGGTGCTGGCTCTGCTGA
TACCGTGCGTGATATCCGTGGCTTTGCCACCAAGTTCTATACCGAAGAGGGTATTTTTGACCTCGTTGGC
AATAACACGCCAATCTTCTTTATCCAGGATGCGCATAAATTCCCCGATTTTGTTCATGCGGTAAAACCAG
AACCGCACTGGGCAATTCCACAAGGGCAAAGTGCCCACGATACTTTCTGGGATTATGTTTCTCTGCAACC
TGAAACTCTGCACAACGTGATGTGGGCGATGTCGGATCGCGGCATCCCCCGCAGTTACCGCACCATGGAA
GGCTTCGGTATTCACACCTTCCGCCTGATTAATGCCGAAGGGAAGGCAACGTTTGTACGTTTCCACTGGA
AACCACTGGCAGGTAAAGCCTCACTCGTTTGGGATGAAGCACAAAAACTCACCGGACGTGACCCGGACTT
CCACCGCCGCGAGTTGTGGGAAGCCATTGAAGCAGGCGATTTTCCGGAATACGAACTGGGCTTCCAGTTG
ATTCCTGAAGAAGATGAATTCAAGTTCGACTTCGATCTTCTCGATCCAACCAAACTTATCCCGGAAGAAC
TGGTGCCCGTTCAGCGTGTCGGCAAAATGGTGCTCAATCGCAACCCGGATAACTTCTTTGCTGAAAACGA
ACAGGCGGCTTTCCATCCTGGGCATATCGTGCCGGGACTGGACTTCACCAACGATCCGCTGTTGCAGGGA
CGTTTGTTCTCCTATACCGATACACAAATCAGTCGTCTTGGTGGGCCGAATTTCCATGAGATTCCGATTA
ACCGTCCGACCTGCCCTTACCATAATTTCCAGCGTGACGGCATGCATCGCATGGGGATCGACACTAACCC
GGCGAATTACGAACCGAACTCGATTAACGATAACTGGCCGCGCGAAACACCGCCGGGGCCGAAACGCGGC
GGTTTTGAATCATACCAGGAGCGCGTGGAAGGCAATAAAGTTCGCGAGCGCAGCCCATCGTTTGGCGAAT
ATTATTCCCATCCGCGTCTGTTCTGGCTAAGTCAGACGCCATTTGAGCAGCGCCATATTGTCGATGGTTT
CAGTTTTGAGTTAAGCAAAGTCGTTCGTCCGTATATTCGTGAGCGCGTTGTTGACCAGCTGGCGCATATT
GATCTCACTCTGGCCCAGGCGGTGGCGAAAAATCTCGGTATCGAACTGACTTAGGACCAGCTGAATATCA
CCCCACCTCCGGACGTCAACGGTCTGAAAAAGGATCCATCCTTAAGTTTGTACGCCATTCCTGACGGTGA
TGTGAAAGGTCGCGTGGTAGCGATTTTACTTAATGATGAAGTGAGATCGGCAGACCTTCTGGCCATTCTC
AAGGCGCTGAAGGCCAAAGGCGTTCATGCCAAACTGCTCTACTCCCGAATGGGTGAAGTGACTGCGGATG
ACGGTACGGTGTTGCCTATAGCCGCTACCTTTGCCGGTGCACCTTCGCTGACGGTCGATGCGGTCATTGT
CCCTTGCGGCAATATCGCGGATATCGCTGACAACGGCGATGCCAACTACTACCTGATGGAAGCCTACAAA
CACCTTAAACCGATTGCGCTGGCGGGTGACGCGCGCAAGTTTAAAGCAACAATCAAGATCGCTGACCAGG
GTGAAGAAGGGATTGTGGAAGCTGACAGCGCTGACGGTAGTTTTATGGATGAACTGCTAACGCTGATGGC
AGCACACCGCGTGTGGTCACGCATTCCTAAGATTGACAAAATTCCTGCCTGATGGGGTACCATATGGGAA
TTCGAAGCTTGGCTGTTTTGGCGGATGAGAGAAGATTTTCAGCCTGATACAGATTAAATCAGAACGCAGA
AGCGGTCTGATAAAACAGAATTTGCCTGGCGGCAGTAGCGCGGTGGTCCCACCTGACCCCATGCCGAACT
CAGAAGTGAAACGCCGTAGCGCCGATGGTAGTGTGGGGTCTCCCCATGCGAGAGTAGGGAACTGCCAGGC
ATCAAATAAAACGAAAGGCTCAGTCGAAAGACTGGGCCTTTCGTTTTATCTGTTGTTTGTCGGTGAACGC
TCTCCTGAGTAGGACAAATCCGCCGGGAGCGGATTTGAACGTTGCGAAGCAACGGCCCGGAGGGTGGCGG
GCAGGACGCCCGCCATAAACTGCCAGGCATCAAATTAAGCAGAAGGCCATCCTGACGGATGGCCTTTTTG
CGTTTCTACAAACTCTTTTGTTTATTTTTCTAAATACATTCAAATATGTATCCGCTCATGAGACAATAAC
CCTGATAAATGCTTCAATAATATTGAAAAAGGAAGAGTATGAGTATTCAACATTTCCGTGTCGCCCTTAT
TCCCTTTTTTGCGGCATTTTGCCTTCCTGTTTTTGCTCACCCAGAAACGCTGGTGAAAGTAAAAGATGCT
GAAGATCAGTTGGGTGCACGAGTGGGTTACATCGAACTGGATCTCAACAGCGGTAAGATCCTTGAGAGTT
TTCGCCCCGAAGAACGTTTTCCAATGATGAGCACTTTTAAAGTTCTGCTATGTGGCGCGGTATTATCCCG
TGTTGACGCCGGGCAAGAGCAACTCGGTCGCCGCATACACTATTCTCAGAATGACTTGGTTGAGTACTCA
CCAGTCACAGAAAAGCATCTTACGGATGGCATGACAGTAAGAGAATTATGCAGTGCTGCCATAACCATGA
GTGATAACACTGCGGCCAACTTACTTCTGACAACGATCGGAGGACCGAAGGAGCTAACCGCTTTTTTGCA
CAACATGGGGGATCATGTAACTCGCCTTGATCGTTGGGAACCGGAGCTGAATGAAGCCATACCAAACGAC
GAGCGTGACACCACGATGCCTGTAGCAATGGCAACAACGTTGCGCAAACTATTAACTGGCGAACTACTTA
CTCTAGCTTCCCGGCAACAATTAATAGACTGGATGGAGGCGGATAAAGTTGCAGGACCACTTCTGCGCTC
GGCCCTTCCGGCTGGCTGGTTTATTGCTGATAAATCTGGAGCCGGTGAGCGTGGGTCTCGCGGTATCATT
GCAGCACTGGGGCCAGATGGTAAGCCCTCCCGTATCGTAGTTATCTACACGACGGGGAGTCAGGCAACTA
TGGATGAACGAAATAGACAGATCGCTGAGATAGGTGCCTCACTGATTAAGCATTGGTAACTGTCAGACCA
AGTTTACTCATATATACTTTAGATTGATTTAAAACTTCATTTTTAATTTAAAAGGATCTAGGTGAAGATC
CTTTTTGATAATCTCATGACCAAAATCCCTTAACGTGAGTTTTCGTTCCACTGAGCGTCAGACCCCGTAG
AAAAGATCAAAGGATCTTCTTGAGATCCTTTTTTTCTGCGCGTAATCTGCTGCTTGCAAACAAAAAAACC
ACCGCTACCAGCGGTGGTTTGTTTGCCGGATCAAGAGCTACCAACTCTTTTTCCGAAGGTAACTGGCTTC
AGCAGAGCGCAGATACCAAATACTGTCCTTCTAGTGTAGCCGTAGTTAGGCCACCACTTCAAGAACTCTG
TAGCACCGCCTACATACCTCGCTCTGCTAATCCTGTTACCAGTGGCTGCTGCCAGTGGCGATAAGTCGTG
TCTTACCGGGTTGGACTCAAGACGATAGTTACCGGATAAGGCGCAGCGGTCGGGCTGAACGGGGGGTTCG
TGCACACAGCCCAGCTTGGAGCGAACGACCTACACCGAACTGAGATACCTACAGCGTGAGCTATGAGAAA
GCGCCACGCTTCCCGAAGGGAGAAAGGCGGACAGGTATCCGGTAAGCGGCAGGGTCGGAACAGGAGAGCG
CACGAGGGAGCTTCCAGGGGGAAACGCCTGGTATCTTTATAGTCCTGTCGGGTTTCGCCACCTCTGACTT
GAGCGTCGATTTTTGTGATGCTCGTCAGGGGGGCGGAGCCTATGGAAAAACGCCAGCAACGCGGCCTTTT
TACGGTTCCTGGCCTTTTGCTGGCCTTTTGCTCACATGTTCTTTCCTGCGTTATCCCCTGATTCTGTGGA
TAACCGTATTACCGCCTTTGAGTGAGCTGATACCGCTCGCCGCAGCCGAACGACCGAGCGCAGCGAGTCA
GTGAGCGAGGAAGCGGAAGAGCGCCTGATGCGGTATTTTCTCCTTACGCATCTGTGCGGTATTTCACACC
GCATATGGTGCACTCTCAGTACAATCTGCTCTGATGCCGCATAGTTAAGCCAGTATACACTCCGCTATCG
CTACGTGACTGGGTCATGGCTGCGCCCCGACACCCGCCAACACCCGCTGACGCGCCCTGACGGGCTTGTC
TGCTCCCGGCATCCGCTTACAGACAAGCTGTGACCGTCTCCGGGAGCTGCATGTGTCAGAGGTTTTCACC
GTCATCACCGAAACGCGCGAGGCAGCAGATCAATTCGCGCGCGAAGGCGAAGCGGCATGCATAATGTGCC
TGTCAAATGGACGAAGCAGGGATTCTGCAAACCCTATGCTACTCCGTCAAGCCGTCAATTGTCTGATTCG
TTACCAATTATGACAACTTGACGGCTACATCATTCACTTTTTCTTCACAACCGGCACGGAACTCGCTCGG
GCTGGCCCCGGTGCATTTTTTAAATACCCGCGAGAAATAGAGTTGATCGTCAAAACCAACATTGCGACCG
ACGGTGGCGATAGGCATCCGGGTGGTGCTCAAAAGCAGCTTCGCCTGGCTGATACGTTGGTCCTCGCGCC
AGCTTAAGACGCTAATCCCTAACTGCTGGCGGAAAAGATGTGACAGACGCGACGGCGACAAGCAAACATG
CTGTGCGACGCTGGCGATATCAAAATTGCTGTCTGCCAGGTGATCGCTGATGTACTGACAAGCCTCGCGT
ACCCGATTATCCATCGGTGGATGGAGCGACTCGTTAATCGCTTCCATGCGCCGCAGTAACAATTGCTCAA
GCAGATTTATCGCCAGCAGCTCCGAATAGCGCCCTTCCCCTTGCCCGGCGTTAATGATTTGCCCAAACAG
GTCGCTGAAATGCGGCTGGTGCGCTTCATCCGGGCGAAAGAACCCCGTATTGGCAAATATTGACGGCCAG
TTAAGCCATTCATGCCAGTAGGCGCGCGGACGAAAGTAAACCCACTGGTGATACCATTCGCGAGCCTCCG
GATGACGACCGTAGTGATGAATCTCTCCTGGCGGGAACAGCAAAATATCACCCGGTCGGCAAACAAATTC
TCGTCCCTGATTTTTCACCACCCCCTGACCGCGAATGGTGAGATTGAGAATATAACCTTTCATTCCCAGC
GGTCGGTCGATAAAAAAATCGAGATAACCGTTGGCCTCAATCGGCGTTAAACCCGCCACCAGATGGGCAT
TAAACGAGTATCCCGGCAGCAGGGGATCATTTTGCGCTTCAGCCATACTTTTCA
