>Addgene plasmid #105845 | pBad-HPII TAG568 | depositor partial sequence | sequence record 200610 | HPII catalase insert
ATGGGGGGTTCTCATCATCATCATCATCATGGTATGGCTAGCATGACTGGTGGACAGCAAATGGGTCGGG
ATCTGTACGACGATGACGATAAGGATCGATGGGGATCCGAGCTCGAGTCGCAACATAACGAAAAGAACCC
ACATCAGCACCAGTCACCACTACACGATTCCAGCGAAGCGAAACCGGGGATGGACTCACTGGCACCTGAG
GACGGCTCTCATCGTCCAGCGGCTGAACCAACACCGCCAGGTGCACAACCTACCGCCCCAGGGAGCCTGA
AAGCCCCTGATACGCGTAACGAAAAACTTAATTCTCTGGAAGACGTACGCAAAGGCAGTGAAAATTATGC
GCTGACCACTAATCAGGGCGTGCGCATCGCCGACGATCAAAACTCACTGCGTGCCGGTAGCCGTGGTCCA
ACGCTGCTGGAAGATTTTATTCTGCGCGAGAAAATCACCCACTTTGACCATGAGCGCATTCCGGAACGTA
TTGTTCATGCACGCGGATCAGCCGCTCACGGTTATTTCCAGCCATATAAAAGCTTAAGCGATATTACCAA
AGCGGATTTCCTCTCAGATCCGAACAAAATCACCCCAGTATTTGTACGTTTCTCTACCGTTCAGGGTGGT
GCTGGCTCTGCTGATACCGTGCGTGATATCCGTGGCTTTGCCACCAAGTTCTATACCGAAGAGGGTATTT
TTGACCTCGTTGGCAATAACACGCCAATCTTCTTTATCCAGGATGCGCATAAATTCCCCGATTTTGTTCA
TGCGGTAAAACCAGAACCGCACTGGGCAATTCCACAAGGGCAAAGTGCCCACGATACTTTCTGGGATTAT
GTTTCTCTGCAACCTGAAACTCTGCACAACGTGATGTGGGCGATGTCGGATCGCGGCATCCCCCGCAGTT
ACCGCACCATGGAAGGCTTCGGTATTCACACCTTCCGCCTGATTAATGCCGAAGGGAAGGCAACGTTTGT
ACGTTTCCACTGGAAACCACTGGCAGGTAAAGCCTCACTCGTTTGGGATGAAGCACAAAAACTCACCGGA
CGTGACCCGGACTTCCACCGCCGCGAGTTGTGGGAAGCCATTGAAGCAGGCGATTTTCCGGAATACGAAC
TGGGCTTCCAGTTGATTCCTGAAGAAGATGAATTCAAGTTCGACTTCGATCTTCTCGATCCAACCAAACT
TATCCCGGAAGAACTGGTGCCCGTTCAGCGTGTCGGCAAAATGGTGCTCAATCGCAACCCGGATAACTTC
TTTGCTGAAAACGAACAGGCGGCTTTCCATCCTGGGCATATCGTGCCGGGACTGGACTTCACCAACGATC
CGCTGTTGCAGGGACGTTTGTTCTCCTATACCGATACACAAATCAGTCGTCTTGGTGGGCCGAATTTCCA
TGAGATTCCGATTAACCGTCCGACCTGCCCTTACCATAATTTCCAGCGTGACGGCATGCATCGCATGGGG
ATCGACACTAACCCGGCGAATTACGAACCGAACTCGATTAACGATAACTGGCCGCGCGAAACACCGCCGG
GGCCGAAACGCGGCGGTTTTGAATCATACCAGGAGCGCGTGGAAGGCAATAAAGTTCGCGAGCGCAGCCC
ATCGTTTGGCGAATATTATTCCCATCCGCGTCTGTTCTGGCTAAGTCAGACGCCATTTGAGCAGCGCCAT
ATTGTCGATGGTTTCAGTTTTGAGTTAAGCAAAGTCGTTCGTCCGTATATTCGTGAGCGCGTTGTTGACC
AGCTGGCGCATATTGATCTCACTCTGGCCCAGGCGGTGGCGAAAAATCTCGGTATCGAACTGACTTAGGA
CCAGCTGAATATCACCCCACCTCCGGACGTCAACGGTCTGAAAAAGGATCCATCCTTAAGTTTGTACGCC
ATTCCTGACGGTGATGTGAAAGGTCGCGTGGTAGCGATTTTACTTAATGATGAAGTGAGATCGGCAGACC
TTCTGGCCATTCTCAAGGCGCTGAAGGCCAAAGGCGTTCATGCCAAACTGCTCTACTCCCGAATGGGTGA
AGTGACTGCGGATGACGGTACGGTGTTGCCTATAGCCGCTACCTTTGCCGGTGCACCTTCGCTGACGGTC
GATGCGGTCATTGTCCCTTGCGGCAATATCGCGGATATCGCTGACAACGGCGATGCCAACTACTACCTGA
TGGAAGCCTACAAACACCTTAAACCGATTGCGCTGGCGGGTGACGCGCGCAAGTTTAAAGCAACAATCAA
GATCGCTGACCAGGGTGAAGAAGGGATTGTGGAAGCTGACAGCGCTGACGGTAGTTTTATGGATGAACTG
CTAACGCTGATGGCAGCACACCGCGTGTGGTCACGCATTCCTAAGATTGACAAAATTCCTGCCTGA
